Addgene plasmid #89089: pCMV-hAR-F23A
Purpose: mammalian expression of human androgen receptor with mutation of N-terminal FxxLF motif
Depositing lab: Elizabeth Wilson. Depositing organization: University of North Carolina at Chapel Hill. Publication: FXXLF and WXXLF sequences mediate the NH2-terminal interaction with the ligand binding domain of the androgen receptor. He B, Kemppainen JA, Wilson EM. J Biol Chem. 2000 Jul 28;275(30):22986-94. 10.1074/jbc.M002807200 PubMed 10816582.
Backbone
  Vector backbone: pCMV5
  Vector type: Mammalian Expression
Growth in bacteria
  Bacterial resistance: Ampicillin, 100 μg/mL
  Growth temperature: 37°C
  Growth strain: DH5alpha
  Copy number: High Copy
Gene/Insert
  Gene/Insert name: hAR-FxxLF mutant
  Species: H. sapiens (human)
  Mutation: hAR-F23A
  Entrez Gene: AR (a.k.a. AIS, AR8, DHTR, HUMARA, HYSP1, KD, NR3C4, SBMA, SMAX1, TFM)
  Promoter: CMV
  Cloning method: Restriction Enzyme; 5′ cloning site unknown (unknown if destroyed); 3′ cloning site unknown (unknown if destroyed)
  Sequencing primers: 5′ CMV-F
Terms and licenses: Academic/Nonprofit Terms; Industry Terms: Not Available to Industry
How to cite: pCMV-hAR-F23A was a gift from Elizabeth Wilson (Addgene plasmid # 89089 ; http://n2t.net/addgene:89089 ; RRID:Addgene_89089)
