[The description below was written by a language model from this plasmid's Addgene catalogue record.]
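Description:
pCMV-hAR-F23A is a mammalian expression plasmid built on the pCMV5 backbone that drives expression of a mutant human androgen receptor (AR, also known as NR3C4) from the CMV promoter, a strong constitutive viral promoter widely used for transient expression in cultured mammalian cells. The plasmid is propagated in E. coli as a high-copy construct under ampicillin selection. The record does not list a mammalian selection marker, epitope tags or reporter fusions. The insert was introduced by restriction cloning, but the 5′ and 3′ cloning sites are not recorded. No feature table is provided, so details of the origin of replication, polyadenylation signal and other backbone elements cannot be confirmed from the record.

The insert carries a single substitution, F23A, which replaces the first phenylalanine of the N-terminal FxxLF motif with alanine. According to the associated study, FXXLF and WXXLF sequences in the receptor's NH2-terminal region mediate its interaction with the ligand-binding domain, the so-called N/C interaction. Mutating the motif is therefore intended to disrupt this contact while leaving the rest of the receptor intact. The construct is suited to transfection experiments that compare the mutant with wild-type AR, for example to examine how loss of the FxxLF-dependent interaction between the N-terminal region and the ligand-binding domain affects receptor behaviour and androgen-dependent function. The record itself states the purpose only as mammalian expression of human AR with a mutated N-terminal FxxLF motif.
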