>Addgene plasmid #89089 | pCMV-hAR-F23A | addgene partial sequence | sequence record 176132 | Addgene Partial NGS Result
AGGCGGGAGCTGTAGCCCCCTACGGCTACACTCGGCCCCCTCAGGGGCTGGCGGGCCAGGAAAGCGACTT
CACCGCACCTGATGTGTGGTACCCTGGCGGCATGGTGAGCAGAGTGCCCTATCCCAGTCCCACTTGTGTC
AAAAGCGAAATGGGCCCCTGGATGGATAGCTACTCCGGACCTTACGGGGACATGCGTTTGGAGACTGCCA
GGGACCATGTTTTGCCCATTGACTATTACTTTCCACCCCAGAAGACCTGCCTGATCTGTGGAGATGAAGC
TTCTGGGTGTCACTATGGAGCTCTCACATGTGGAAGCTGCAAGGTCTTCTTCAAAAGAGCCGCTGAAGGG
AAACAGAAGTACCTGTGCGCCAGCAGAAATGATTGCACTATTGATAAATTCCGAAGGAAAAATTGTCCAT
CTTGTCGTCTTCGGAAATGTTATGAAGCAGGGATGACTCTGGGAGCCCGGAAGCTGAAGAAACTTGGTAA
TCTGAAACTACAGGAGGAAGGAGAGGCTTCCAGCACCACCAGCCCCACTGAGGAGACAACCCAGAAGCTG
ACAGTGTCACACATTGAAGGCTATGAATGTCAGCCCATCTTTCTGAATGTCCTGGAAGCCATTGAGCCAG
GTGTAGTGTGTGCTGGACACGACAACAACCAGCCCGACTCCTTTGCAGCCTTGCTCTCTAGCCTCAATGA
ACTGGGAGAGAGACAGCTTGTACACGTGGTCAAGTGGGCCAAGGCCTTGCCTGGCTTCCGCAACTTACAC
GTGGACGACCAGATGGCTGTCATTCAGTACTCCTGGATGGGGCTCATGGTGTTTGCCATGGGCTGGCGAT
CCTTCACCAATGTCAACTCCAGGATGCTCTACTTCGCCCCTGATCTGGTTTTCAATGAGTACCGCATGCA
CAAGTCCCGGATGTACAGCCAGTGTGTCCGAATGAGGCACCTCTCTCAAGAGTTTGGATGGCTCCAAATC
ACCCCCCAGGAATTCCTGTGCATGAAAGCACTGCTACTCTTCAGCATTATTCCAGTGGATGGGCTGAAAA
ATCAAAAATTCTTTGATGAACTTCGAATGAACTACATCAAGGAACTCGATCGTATCATTGCATGCAAAAG
AAAAAATCCCACATCCTGCTCAAGACGCTTCTACCAGCTCACCAAGCTCCTGGACTCCGTGCAGCCTATT
GCGAGAGAGCTGCATCAGTTCACTTTTGACCTGCTAATCAAGTCACACATGGTGAGCGTGGACTTTCCGG
AAATGATGGCAGAGATCATCTCTGTGCAAGTGCCCAAGATCCTTTCTGGGAAAGTCAAGCCCATCTATTT
CCACACCCAGTGAAGCATTGGAAACCCTATTTCCCCACCCCAGCTCATGCCCCCTTTCAGATGTCTTCTG
CCTGTTATAACTCTGCACTACTCCTCTGCAGTGCCTTGGGGAATTTCCTCTATTGATGTACAGTCTGTCA
TGAGCTTGCATGCCTGCAGGTCGACTCTAGAGGATCCCGGGTGGCATCCCTGTGACCCCTCCCCAGTGCC
TCTCCTGGCCCTGGAAGTTGCCACTCCAGTGCCCACCAGCCTTGTCCTAATAAAATTAAGTTGCATCATT
TTGTCTGACTAGGTGTCCTTCTATAATATTATGGGGTGGAGGGGGGTGGTATGGAGCAAGGGGCAAGTTG
GGAAGACAACCTGTAGGGCCTGCGGGGTCTATTGGGAACCAAGCTGGAGTGCAGTGGCACAATCTTGGCT
CACTGCAATCTCCGCCTCCTGGGTTCAAGCGATTCTCCTGCCTCAGCCTCCCGAGTTGTTGGGATTCCAG
GCATGCATGACCAGGCTCAGCTAATTTTTGTTTTTTTGGTAGAGACGGGGTTTCACCATATTGGCCAGGC
TGGTCTCCAACTCCTAATCTCAGGTGATCTACCCACCTTGGCCTCCCAAATTGCTGGGATTACAGGCGTG
AACCACTGCTCCCTTCCCTGTCCTTCTGATTTTAAAATAACTATACCAGCAGGAGGACGTCCAGACACAG
CATAGGCTACCTGGCCATGCCCAACCGGTGGGACATTTGAGTTGCTTGCTTGGCACTGTCCTCTCATGCG
TTGGGTCCACTCAGTAGATGCCTGTTGAATTGGGTACGCGGCCAGCTTGGCTGTGGAATGTGTGTCAGTT
AGGGTGTGGAAAGTCCCCAGGCTCCCCAGCAGGCAGAAGTATGCAAAGCATGCATCTCAATTAGTCAGCA
ACCAGGTGTGGAAAGTCCCCAGGCTCCCCAGCAGGCAGAAGTATGCAAAGCATGCATCTCAATTAGTCAG
CAACCATAGTCCCGCCCCTAACTCCGCCCATCCCGCCCCTAACTCCGCCCAGTTCCGCCCATTCTCCGCC
CCATGGCTGACTAATTTTTTTTATTTATGCAGAGGCCGAGGCCGCCTCGGCCTCTGAGCTATTCCAGAAG
TAGTGAGGAGGCTTTTTTGGAGGCCTAGGCTTTTGCAAAAAGCTCCTCGAGGAACTGAAAAACCAGAAAG
TTAATTCCCTATAGTGAGTCGTATTAAATTCGTAATCATGTCATAGCTGTTTCCTGTGTGAAATTGTTAT
CCGCTCACAATTCCACACAACATACGAGCCGGAAGCATAAAGTGTAAAGCCTGGGGTGCCTAATGAGTGA
GCTAACTCACATTAATTGCGTTGCGCTCACTGCCCGCTTTCCAGTCGGGAAACCTGTCGTGCCAGCTGCA
TTAATGAATCGGCCAACGCGCGGGGAGAGGCGGTTTGCGTATTGGGCGCTCTTCCGCTTCCTCGCTCACT
GACTCGCTGCGCTCGGTCGTTCGGCTGCGGCGAGCGGTATCAGCTCACTCAAAGGCGGTAATACGGTTAT
CCACAGAATCAGGGGATAACGCAGGAAAGAACATGTGAGCAAAAGGCCAGCAAAAGGCCAGGAACCGTAA
AAAGGCCGCGTTGCTGGCGTTTTTCCATAGGCTCCGCCCCCCTGACGAGCATCACAAAAATCGACGCTCA
AGTCAGAGGTGGCGAAACCCGACAGGACTATAAAGATACCAGGCGTTTCCCCCTGGAAGCTCCCTCGTGC
GCTCTCCTGTTCCGACCCTGCCGCTTACCGGATACCTGTCCGCCTTTCTCCCTTCGGGAAGCGTGGCGCT
TTCTCATAGCTCACGCTGTAGGTATCTCAGTTCGGTGTAGGTCGTTCGCTCCAAGCTGGGCTGTGTGCAC
GAACCCCCCGTTCAGCCCGACCGCTGCGCCTTATCCGGTAACTATCGTCTTGAGTCCAACCCGGTAAGAC
ACGACTTATCGCCACTGGCAGCAGCCACTGGTAACAGGATTAGCAGAGCGAGGTATGTAGGCGGTGCTAC
AGAGTTCTTGAAGTGGTGGCCTAACTACGGCTACACTAGAAGAACAGTATTTGGTATCTGCGCTCTGCTG
AAGCCAGTTACCTTCGGAAAAAGAGTTGGTAGCTCTTGATCCGGCAAACAAACCACCGCTGGTAGCGGTG
GTTTTTTTGTTTGCAAGCAGCAGATTACGCGCAGAAAAAAAGGATCTCAAGAAGATCCTTTGATCTTTTC
TACGGGGTCTGACGCTCAGTGGAACGAAAACTCACGTTAAGGGATTTTGGTCATGAGATTATCAAAAAGG
ATCTTCACCTAGATCCTTTTAAATTAAAAATGAAGTTTTAAATCAATCTAAAGTATATATGAGTAAACTT
GGTCTGACAGTTACCAATGCTTAATCAGTGAGGCACCTATCTCAGCGATCTGTCTATTTCGTTCATCCAT
AGTTGCCTGACTCCCCGTCGTGTAGATAACTACGATACGGGAGGGCTTACCATCTGGCCCCAGTGCTGCA
ATGATACCGCGAGACCCACGCTCACCGGCTCCAGATTTATCAGCAATAAACCAGCCAGCCGGAAGGGCCG
AGCGCAGAAGTGGTCCTGCAACTTTATCCGCCTCCATCCAGTCTATTAATTGTTGCCGGGAAGCTAGAGT
AAGTAGTTCGCCAGTTAATAGTTTGCGCAACGTTGTTGCCATTGCTACAGGCATCGTGGTGTCACGCTCG
TCGTTTGGTATGGCTTCATTCAGCTCCGGTTCCCAACGATCAAGGCGAGTTACATGATCCCCCATGTTGT
GCAAAAAAGCGGTTAGCTCCTTCGGTCCTCCGATCGTTGTCAGAAGTAAGTTGGCCGCAGTGTTATCACT
CATGGTTATGGCAGCACTGCATAATTCTCTTACTGTCATGCCATCCGTAAGATGCTTTTCTGTGACTGGT
GAGTACTCAACCAAGTCATTCTGAGAATAGTGTATGCGGCGACCGAGTTGCTCTTGCCCGGCGTCAATAC
GGGATAATACCGCGCCACATAGCAGAACTTTAAAAGTGCTCATCATTGGAAAACGTTCTTCGGGGCGAAA
ACTCTCAAGGATCTTACCGCTGTTGAGATCCAGTTCGATGTAACCCACTCGTGCACCCAACTGATCTTCA
GCATCTTTTACTTTCACCAGCGTTTCTGGGTGAGCAAAAACAGGAAGGCAAAATGCCGCAAAAAAGGGAA
TAAGGGCGACACGGAAATGTTGAATACTCATACTCTTCCTTTTTCAATATTATTGAAGCATTTATCAGGG
TTATTGTCTCATGAGCGGATACATATTTGAATGTATTTAGAAAAATAAACAAATAGGGGTTCCGCGCACA
TTTCCCCGAAAAGTGCCACCTG
[124 nt withheld, positions 4713-4836]
C
[91 nt withheld, positions 4838-4928]
A
[49 nt withheld, positions 4930-4978]
CCTTTGACGTTGGAGTCCACGTTCTTT
[37 nt withheld, positions 5006-5042]
ACCCTATCTCGGTCTATTCTTTTGATTTATAAGGGATTTTGCCGATTTCGGCCTATTGGTTAAAAAATGA
GCTGATTTAACAAAAATTTAACGCGAATTTTAACAAAATATTAACGCTTACAATTTCCATTCGCCATTCA
GGCTGCGCAACTGTTGGGAAGGGCGATCGGTGCGGGCCTCTTCGCTATTACGCCAGCTGGCGAAAGGGGG
ATGTGCTGCAAGGCGATTAAGTTGGGTAACGCCAGGGTTTTCCCAGTCACGACGTTGTAAAACGACGGCC
AGTGCCAAGCTGATCTATACATTGAATCAATATTGGCAATTAGCCATATTAGTCATTGGTTATATAGCAT
AAATCAATATTGGCTATTGGCCATTGCATACGTTGTATCTATATCATAATATGTACATTTATATTGGCTC
ATGTCCAATATGACCGCCATGTTGACATTGATTATTGACTAGTTATTAATAGTAATCAATTACGGGGTCA
TTAGTTCATAGCCCATATATGGAGTTCCGCGTTACATAACTTACGGTAAATGGCCCGCCTGGCTGACCGC
CCAACGACCCCCGCCCATTGACGTCAATAATGACGTATGTTCCCATAGTAACGCCAATAGGGACTTTCCA
TTGACGTCAATGGGTGGAGTATTTACGGTAAACTGCCCACTTGGCAGTACATCAAGTGTATCATATGCCA
AGTCCGCCCCCTATTGACGTCAATGACGGTAAATGGCCCGCCTGGCATTATGCCCAGTACATGACCTTAC
GGGACTTTCCTACTTGGCAGTACATCTACGTATTAGTCATCGCTATTACCATGGTGATGCGGTTTTGGCA
GTACACCAATGGGCGTGGATAGCGGTTTGACTCACGGGGATTTCCAAGTCTCCACCCCATTGACGTCAAT
GGGAGTTTGTTTTGGCACCAAAATCAACGGGACTTTCCAAAATGTCGTAATAACCCCGCCCCGTTGACGC
AAATGGGCGGTAGGCGTGTACGGTGGGAGGTCTATATAAGCAGAGCTCGTTTAGTGAACCGTCAGAATTC
AGATCTGTCCACCGTGTGTCTTCTTCTGCACGAGACTTTGAGGCTGTCAGAGCGCTTTTTGCGTGGTTGC
TCCCGCAAGTTTCCTTCTCTGGAGCTTCCCGCAGGTGGGCAGCTAGCTGCAGCGACTACCGCATCATCAC
AGCCTGTTGAACTCTTCTGAGCAAGAGAAGGGGAGGCGGGGTAAGGGAAGTAGGTGGAAGATTCAGCCAA
GCTCAAGGATGGAAGTGCAGTTAGGGCTGGGAAGGGTCTACCCTCGGCCGCCGTCCAAGACCTACCGAGG
AGCTGCCCAGAATCTGTTCCAGAGCGTGCGCGAAGTGATCCAGAACCCGGGCCCCAGGCACCCAGAGGCC
GCGAGCGCAGCACCTCCCGGCGCCAGTTTGCTGCTGCTGCAGCAGCAGCAGCAGCAGCAGCAGCAGCAGC
AGCAGCAGCAGCAGCAGCAGCAGCAGCAGCAGCAGCAAGAGACTAGCCCCAGGCAGCAGCAGCAGCAGCA
GGGTGAGGATGGTTCTCCCCAAGCCCATCGTAGAGGCCCCACAGGCTACCTGGTCCTGGATGAGGAACAG
CAACCTTCACAGCCGCAGTCGGCCCTGGAGTGCCACCCCGAGAGAGGTTGCGTCCCAGAGCCTGGAGCCG
CCGTGGCCGCCAGCAAGGGGCTGCCGCAGCAGCTGCCAGCACCTCCGGACGAGGATGACTCAGCTGCCCC
ATCCACGTTGTCCCTGCTGGGCCCCACTTTCCCCGGCTTAAGCAGCTGCTCCGCTGACCTTAAAGACATC
CTGAGCGAGGCCAGCACCATGCAACTCCTTCAGCAACAGCAGCAGGAAGCAGTATCCGAAGGCAGCAGCA
GCGGGAGAGCGAGGGAGGCCTCGGGGGCTCCCACTTCCTCCAAGGACAATTACTTAGGGGGCACTTCGAC
CATTTCTGACAACGCCAAGGAGTTGTGTAAGGCAGTGTCGGTGTCCATGGGCCTGGGTGTGGAGGCGTTG
GAGCATCTGAGTCCAGGGGAACAGCTTCGGGGGGATTGCATGTACGCCCCACTTTTGGGAGTTCCACCCG
CTGTGCGTCCCACTCCTTGTGCCCCATTGGCCGAATGCAAAGGTTCTCTGCTAGACGACAGCGCAGGCAA
GAGCACTGAAGATACTGCTGAGTATTCCCCTTTCAAGGGAGGTTACACCAAAGGGCTAGAAGGCGAGAGC
CTAGGCTGCTCTGGCAGCGCTGCAGCAGGGAGCTCCGGGACACTTGAACTGCCGTCTACCCTGTCTCTCT
ACAAGTCCGGAGCACTGGACGAGGCAGCTGCGTACCAGAGTCGCGACTACTACAACTTTCCACTGGCTCT
GGCCGGACCGCCGCCCCCTCCGCCGCCTCCCCATCCCCACGCTCGCATCAAGCTGGAGAACCCGCTGGAC
TACGGCAGCGCCTGGGCGGCTGCGGCGGCGCAGTGCCGCTATGGGGACCTGGCGAGCCTGCATGGCGCGG
GTGCAGCGGGACCCGGTTCTGGGTCACCCTCAGCCGCCGCTTCCTCATCCTGGCACACTCTCTTCACAGC
CGAAGAAGGCCAGTTGTATGGACCGTGTGGTGGTGGTGGGGGTGGTGGCGGCGGCGGCGGCGGCGGCGGC
GGCGGCGGCGGCGGCGGCGGCGGCGGCG
